LOCUS       Exported 12256 bp ds-DNA circular SYN 12-MAY-2021
DEFINITION  Expresses human SPRED1 and zebrafish mitfa specifically in zebrafish
            melanocytes .
ACCESSION   .
VERSION     .
KEYWORDS    MiniCoopR mitfa:SPRED1
SOURCE      synthetic DNA construct
  ORGANISM  synthetic DNA construct
REFERENCE   1 (bases 1 to 12256)
  AUTHORS   Ablain J, Xu M, Rothschild H, Jordan RC, Mito JK, Daniels BH, Bell
            CF, Joseph NM, Wu H, Bastian BC, Zon LI, Yeh I
  TITLE     Human tumor genomics and zebrafish modeling identify SPRED1 loss as
            a driver of mucosal melanoma.
  JOURNAL   Science. 2018 Nov 1. pii: science.aau6509. doi:
            10.1126/science.aau6509.
  PUBMED    30385465
REFERENCE   2 (bases 1 to 12256)
  AUTHORS   .
  TITLE     Direct Submission
  JOURNAL   Exported May 12, 2021 from SnapGene Server 1.1.58
            http://www.snapgene.com
FEATURES             Location/Qualifiers
     source          1..12256
                     /organism="synthetic DNA construct"
                     /mol_type="other DNA"
     primer_bind     complement(144..165)
                     /label=F1ori-F
                     /note="F1 origin, forward primer"
     primer_bind     1061..1077
                     /label=M13 rev
                     /note="common sequencing primer, one of multiple similar
                     variants"
     protein_bind    1097..1117
                     /gene="mutant version of attB"
                     /label=attB4
                     /bound_moiety="BP Clonase(TM)"
                     /note="core recombination site for the Gateway(R) BP
                     reaction"
     protein_bind    2991..3015
                     /gene="mutant version of attB"
                     /label=attB1
                     /bound_moiety="BP Clonase(TM)"
                     /note="recombination site for the Gateway(R) BP reaction"
     primer_bind     3016..3033
                     /label=M13 Forward
                     /note="In lacZ gene. Also called M13-F20 or M13 (-21)
                     Forward"
     primer_bind     3017..3033
                     /label=M13 fwd
                     /note="common sequencing primer, one of multiple similar
                     variants"
     primer_bind     3043..3062
                     /label=T7
                     /note="T7 promoter, forward primer"
     promoter        3043..3061
                     /label=T7 promoter
                     /note="promoter for bacteriophage T7 RNA polymerase"
     primer_bind     complement(4478..4494)
                     /label=SK primer
                     /note="common sequencing primer, one of multiple similar
                     variants"
     promoter        complement(4531..4549)
                     /label=T3 promoter
                     /note="promoter for bacteriophage T3 RNA polymerase"
     protein_bind    complement(4578..4602)
                     /gene="mutant version of attB"
                     /label=attB2
                     /bound_moiety="BP Clonase(TM)"
                     /note="recombination site for the Gateway(R) BP reaction"
     polyA_signal    4604..4738
                     /label=SV40 poly(A) signal
                     /note="SV40 polyadenylation signal"
     protein_bind    complement(4801..4821)
                     /gene="mutant version of attB"
                     /label=attB3
                     /bound_moiety="BP Clonase(TM)"
                     /note="core recombination site for the Gateway(R) BP
                     reaction"
     primer_bind     complement(4829..4845)
                     /label=M13 fwd
                     /note="common sequencing primer, one of multiple similar
                     variants"
     polyA_signal    4861..4995
                     /label=SV40 poly(A) signal
                     /note="SV40 polyadenylation signal"
     primer_bind     complement(10019..10035)
                     /label=SK primer
                     /note="common sequencing primer, one of multiple similar
                     variants"
     promoter        complement(10072..10090)
                     /label=T3 promoter
                     /note="promoter for bacteriophage T3 RNA polymerase"
     primer_bind     complement(10111..10127)
                     /label=M13 rev
                     /note="common sequencing primer, one of multiple similar
                     variants"
     primer_bind     complement(10124..10146)
                     /label=M13/pUC Reverse
                     /note="In lacZ gene"
     protein_bind    10135..10151
                     /label=lac operator
                     /bound_moiety="lac repressor encoded by lacI"
                     /note="The lac repressor binds to the lac operator to
                     inhibit transcription in E. coli. This inhibition can be
                     relieved by adding lactose or
                     isopropyl-beta-D-thiogalactopyranoside (IPTG)."
     promoter        complement(10159..10189)
                     /label=lac promoter
                     /note="promoter for the E. coli lac operon"
     protein_bind    10204..10225
                     /label=CAP binding site
                     /bound_moiety="E. coli catabolite activator protein"
                     /note="CAP binding activates transcription in the presence
                     of cAMP."
     primer_bind     complement(10342..10359)
                     /label=L4440
                     /note="L4440 vector, forward primer"
     rep_origin      complement(10513..11101)
                     /direction=LEFT
                     /label=ori
                     /note="high-copy-number ColE1/pMB1/pBR322/pUC origin of
                     replication"
     primer_bind     complement(10593..10612)
                     /label=pBR322ori-F
                     /note="pBR322 origin, forward primer"
     CDS             complement(11272..12132)
                     /codon_start=1
                     /gene="bla"
                     /product="beta-lactamase"
                     /label=AmpR
                     /note="confers resistance to ampicillin, carbenicillin, and
                     related antibiotics"
                     /translation="MSIQHFRVALIPFFAAFCLPVFAHPETLVKVKDAEDQLGARVGYI
                     ELDLNSGKILESFRPEERFPMMSTFKVLLCGAVLSRIDAGQEQLGRRIHYSQNDLVEYS
                     PVTEKHLTDGMTVRELCSAAITMSDNTAANLLLTTIGGPKELTAFLHNMGDHVTRLDRW
                     EPELNEAIPNDERDTTMPVAMATTLRKLLTGELLTLASRQQLIDWMEADKVAGPLLRSA
                     LPAGWFIADKSGAGERGSRGIIAALGPDGKPSRIVVIYTTGSQATMDERNRQIAEIGAS
                     LIKHW"
     primer_bind     11895..11914
                     /label=Amp-R
                     /note="Ampicillin resistance gene, reverse primer"
     promoter        complement(12133..12237)
                     /gene="bla"
                     /label=AmpR promoter
ORIGIN
        1 ccacctaaat tgtaagcgtt aatattttgt taaaattcgc gttaaatttt tgttaaatca
       61 gctcattttt taaccaatag gccgaaatcg gcaaaatccc ttataaatca aaagaataga
      121 ccgagatagg gttgagtgtt gttccagttt ggaacaagag tccactatta aagaacgtgg
      181 actccaacgt caaagggcga aaaaccgtct atcagggcga tggcccacgc tggctaagaa
      241 ctcatcagcc tccccggtcc atctacccac gtaccaatgc accaattggc cacaatgacg
      301 gctactacat ggtgccattc cttcctcttt ataggaatgg agactacctc ctgtccaaca
      361 atgctcttgg atacgagtac gcctacctgt tggacccagg tcattgcaca acaccagaaa
      421 tgccctctga tctgcaaaag acgtgaatat ctgttcagac acccatatcc actctgttcc
      481 acacaggtca gaggtttgtc caggagttct tgacagaggt gtaaaaagta ctcaaaaatt
      541 ttactcaagt gaaagtacaa gtacttaggg aaaattttac tcaattaaaa gtaaaagtat
      601 ctggctagaa tcttacttga gtaaaagtaa aaaagtactc cattaaaatt gtacttgagt
      661 attaaggaag taaaagtaaa agcaagaaag aaaactagag attcttgttt aagcttttaa
      721 tctcaaaaaa cattaaatga aatgcataca aggttttatc ctgctttaga actgtttgta
      781 tttaattatc aaactataag acagacaatc taatgccagt acacgctact caaagttgta
      841 aaacctcaga tttaacttca gtagaagctg attctcaaaa ttgttagtgt caagcctagc
      901 tcttttgggg ctgaaaagca atcctgcagt gctgaaaagc ctctcacagg cagccgatgc
      961 gggaagaggt gtattagtct tgatagagag gctgcaaata gcaggaaacg tgagcagaga
     1021 ctccctggtg tctgaaacac aggccagatg ggccctcgag caggaaacag ctatgaccat
     1081 gattacgcca agctatcaac tttgtataga aaagttgtga gtgctaacaa ctgggctgct
     1141 gtgccgctct ttcgaggaaa tgaaaggaac tctggcggcc tatgatgagt taggaattgt
     1201 ctgattggtg aatcatacat aggctaatgt gggaccagct gtagtcagtc ataagcacgt
     1261 gattctctcg aaattagttt ataaataaac ttcactaaac tccaaccgtt cattctgttt
     1321 tagatgttgc ctttaaactt gccttaagat gttaataaag ttgctttttg gttgttgaca
     1381 aagctaggca taggacgata accgttttca aggtataccc cggtttgaaa aagtcaaggg
     1441 tttaaaacca ccaatatttt ctgctatacc gttcctaagg tatatttaag attttttatt
     1501 tattttttat ttttttgttt tttaggacaa cagcattttc agcagaaaag agatacaaaa
     1561 atgcttttta aattgtaaag aaatctgttt ttgaaactaa tgaagacagc agaagtcgat
     1621 cattcattga aattattaag cttgacatgt tttctgttcc aaaatatttt ttcaatgttt
     1681 ctcaaaataa aatatattat gtttaaagtt tttgtttttt actaagacat taaaaaaaat
     1741 aatatatttt agagtggcaa tcacaatacc atcaaactgt gatattttta tcaaaggtta
     1801 tcataccatc agaatcttat accccatgcc tagacacagc tgttctctct atctctctat
     1861 gttaatgcag tttccactcc attgacgaga tggttctctg taccacatac tcatccccat
     1921 tttacaatag ctacatttgc tcaagatgta gtcaactcaa acaatgcaga gacaacaaac
     1981 tgttgactta tcttttctat cgtaattcag cccttttggg aaatgagcat caacacacaa
     2041 tttagagtgg aagttgggtt aaggcagact cattttttac acattacaac cagtgattat
     2101 gtcaattatt atttaaaaaa aattcagtac agtatatgca catgctactt tgtttatgat
     2161 tgttagcttt tttaactaca gttcatttct atgctttctg tgcaaatgca caacagttac
     2221 tgatttactc tgatgataat tgtgccagta catccaacaa caacaaaaaa aaaaaaaaga
     2281 cttacaatca agccccaaag tgttcatacg tctggcaaat tctgacttaa agttactttt
     2341 attcaaccag ctagtttttt tttgactgta aatgacacgt aagataataa gatgatgtac
     2401 atgaggcatc attgtagaaa aaaaaatgaa tatgaatctg aatatgaact gtacgtctgt
     2461 gattttgttt gtgcgcactt acatacgtgt gcacaatatt tcaactctta agaaaaaaat
     2521 gcaattacca aaggcccatc agacaacaaa gttctctttc ctatcttttg ctcttcaaca
     2581 tttcagagat aactccatct taaactgtct tgtttttaga ccaacagtgc tagtgattgt
     2641 atgccggatg ctgagaacaa acaatgtttt atgcaggatg agtggaacta aagatgaaac
     2701 gttagttagc cgtaagccag tttcagttta gacactagta acccatcgtc tcaaagaggc
     2761 ttttgtcgaa tcggaccggt gacgtcaaat gaactttata aaggcataaa ttcatcgttt
     2821 gggtaaaaaa aacaatatga gaagagcaat cccctcccac ccccttaaat acattttgtg
     2881 tcttttcttt ggcattgaca tcttcagctg gccaagacga ctggtcagtt cttgcacatc
     2941 acctaaattc acaaagggaa tacttttttg aagctaacac atagttgaac gcaagtttgt
     3001 acaaaaaagc aggcttgtaa aacgacggcc agtgagcgcg cgtaatacga ctcactatag
     3061 ggcgaattgg gtaccgggcc ccccctcgag gtcgacgcca ccatgagcga ggagacggcg
     3121 acttctgaca acgataatag ttatgcacga gtgcgagctg tggtgatgac ccgagatgac
     3181 tcaagtggtg gatggttacc acttggaggg agtggactaa gcagcgtcac tgtcttcaaa
     3241 gtccctcatc aggaagagaa tggctgtgct gactttttta tccgtggaga gcgactcagg
     3301 gacaaaatgg tggttttgga atgtatgctt aaaaaagacc tcatttataa taaggtcact
     3361 ccaacatttc accactggaa gattgatgac aaaaagtttg gtcttacgtt tcaaagtcct
     3421 gctgatgcta gggcttttga tagaggtatc cgaagagcta tagaggatat ttctcaagga
     3481 tgccccgaat caaaaaatga agctgaaggg gcagatgact tacaagcaaa tgaagaggat
     3541 tcttccagtt ctctagtgaa ggatcacctt tttcagcaag agacagttgt taccagtgag
     3601 ccttatagaa gctcaaatat aagaccttct ccctttgaag atctgaatgc cagaagagtc
     3661 tacatgcaaa gccaagccaa tcagataaca tttggtcagc caggcttgga cattcagagc
     3721 agaagtatgg aatacgtaca gcggcaaata tccaaggaat gtggaagcct aaagtcccaa
     3781 aatagggtcc ctttgaaatc aatcagacat gtcagctttc aagatgagga tgagattgtc
     3841 agaataaacc ctcgagatat cttaatacgt cgctatgcag actacagaca tcctgacatg
     3901 tggaaaaatg acttggaaag agatgatgct gattccagta ttcagttttc taaaccagac
     3961 agtaaaaaat cagactatct gtactcttgt ggggatgaga ctaagttaag ttcacccaaa
     4021 gactctgtgg tatttaagac gcagccttcc tcattaaaaa ttaagaagtc aaaacgaaga
     4081 aaagaggatg gtgaacgttc tcgctgcgta tactgccagg aaaggtttaa tcatgaagaa
     4141 aatgtcaggg gaaaatgtca ggatgctcca gaccctatta aaagatgcat atatcaagtt
     4201 agttgcatgc tctgtgcaga gagcatgttg tatcattgta tgtcagactc agagggagat
     4261 ttttctgatc cctgttcgtg tgacactagc gacgacaagt tctgcttgcg atggttagcc
     4321 ctggtagctt tgtctttcat tgtaccatgt atgtgctgct acgtcccttt gagaatgtgc
     4381 catcgctgtg gtgaggcatg tggttgctgt ggtgggaaac ataaagctgc tggattgtaa
     4441 atcgataagc ttgatatcga attcctgcag cccgggggat ccactagttc tagagcggcc
     4501 gccaccgcgg tggagctcca gcttttgttc cctttagtga gggttaattg cgcgcttggc
     4561 gtaatcatgg tcatagcacc cagctttctt gtacaaagtg ggggatccag acatgataag
     4621 atacattgat gagtttggac aaaccacaac tagaatgcag tgaaaaaaat gctttatttg
     4681 tgaaatttgt gatgctattg ctttatttgt aaccattata agctgcaata aacaagttaa
     4741 caacaacaat tgcattcatt ttatgtttca ggttcagggg gaggtgtggg aggttttttc
     4801 caactttatt atacatagtt gataattcac tggccgtcgt tttacggtac catcgatgat
     4861 gatccagaca tgataagata cattgatgag tttggacaaa ccacaactag aatgcagtga
     4921 aaaaaatgct ttatttgtga aatttgtgat gctattgctt tatttgtaac cattataagc
     4981 tgcaataaac aagttaacaa caacaattgc attcatttta tgtttcaggt tcagggggag
     5041 gtgtgggagg ttttttaaag caagtaaaac ctctacaaat gtggtatggc tgattatgat
     5101 cctctagatc agatctcaga ttgtatccaa aatatcattt tttgtgtttt aaagatgaac
     5161 aaaggtctca gggaattgga acgacatgag gatgattaat taataaaaaa aaattcattt
     5221 ttgggtgaac tatccctaaa atcaaagcaa tttgggcatt ttttttctaa ttattatgga
     5281 gaacttgcat cacagctctt ccactagaaa ataaaacaaa tttcagaaat actgcagaaa
     5341 tacttttgga cttaatgtta aataacaatg taaaaagttt ttccagggca tcgtggtggt
     5401 gcagtgggta gcattgtcgc cttacagcaa gaaggtcgct ggttcgagac ttggttgggt
     5461 catttctgtg tggagtttgc atgttctccc catgttcgtg tgggtttcct ccgggtgctc
     5521 cagtttcacc tacagcccaa agacatgcgc tataggtgaa ttgggtaagc taaattgtct
     5581 aaagtgaatg gtactgtggt gggtgtttcc cagtgatggg ttgcagctgc aagggcatcc
     5641 gctggatttg tttgttggca taagttggca gttcattcaa ctgtggcaac ccctgattaa
     5701 taaaggggct aagccaaaaa gaaaatgaat gactgaatga aagtgaatcc agttgtacat
     5761 gcctagacat gtcctccacc cttgcaagat gtacacccca agaaatggag ctgcatttga
     5821 ggacaacaat aagccaagcc tgcaaataaa agacacctca acagttttta ttcaagctac
     5881 tctttatatc atccgcgaga atccttcaaa aatcaactaa ttgtttacac gatttcattc
     5941 ttgactagac tctgacatga taaatgaaaa aatatataca caagcacact aaatattctg
     6001 aaatacaaga ttaatacttt acgaaattgc gctcttcatg atctggatgt aacactggta
     6061 cttacaagac acacacacac acaaatctaa ttgtctaact ttggttcatg aaatttagtt
     6121 ggcattgcta acagccattg tcatgttcgt ccatactgct gctgccgcta ctgttggaag
     6181 gtactgggga tccggaggac aacagcgggt cgctgctgcc caccggagac agggtgttgt
     6241 ccataagcat gtcctccagc ttggtggagg ccttgtttgg gctgtcgtag acccccggct
     6301 cgccgtcctc cgtgggactg tcattgtagc tgatggtgcc gttgttgagg tccagagtgg
     6361 taggacggga catgtcagga ctgggaaggt gtgggtacaa attggatgtg cagtccccca
     6421 tcccaggctc ttgtttgatt gctcgagcca ctaactcagc ggaataaagg ctggaagaag
     6481 ctacaacggt gagtccatga gcacgggctt gcatttcaag ttcctgaata cggagcagga
     6541 gatgtctgtt tgcgtgttct agtctcttct gtctgttttc cagctctttt gctttctgct
     6601 gctctttctg caatttccta atgtaatcca ctgatgcttt caggatggtg cctttattcc
     6661 acctcatgtc tggatcattt gacttgggaa ttaaagtccc cagctcctta attctgtcat
     6721 tgatattaaa ccgccttctt cgttcaatga ggttgtggtt gtccttcttt tgtctctctt
     6781 ttgccagggc tctgacttct gcttctactg gaaagccatc aggtctttga taagagtcaa
     6841 acttgccaca tggtccagct ttgtccatta tgtgcatcat gcccggagat ggagtaacgg
     6901 ataattccct tttgacggcc ggcaggcttg aggggcagga gttactgatg gaaactccag
     6961 ctggaggaag agcatgattg ctgtacatgt ccagcaggtt tgctgaaact ggaatcgtgt
     7021 ttgtcatttg aagtcctgca tccatgaacc caagaatgtc atcactgtag cttgattcca
     7081 aacttataat gtcttcaatt acatcgtcca tctctttctc acagttgagg gtgagaaggg
     7141 ccatagggct gttgggagcg ctggctccgg gtcccggggt catgccgtgc tcggcgggct
     7201 ggctggggcc gggccctgtg ctggcctgtg ggctcagctt ggctcccagt gcactggaca
     7261 ggtagtgctt cacctgctgc ctctggctct gctggatgtg gtacttcgag ggggtttcca
     7321 ggtgggtctg aacctggtag tgactgtact cgagcatctc caacatgttc aactatgtgt
     7381 tagcttcaaa aaagtattcc ctttgtgaat ttaggtgatg tgcaagaact gaccagtcgt
     7441 cttggccagc tgaagatgtc aatgccaaag aaaagacaca aaatgtattt aagggggtgg
     7501 gaggggattg ctcttctcat attgtttttt ttacccaaac gatgaattta tgcctttata
     7561 aagttcattt gacgtcaccg gtccgattcg acaaaagcct ctttgagacg atgggttact
     7621 agtgtctaaa ctgaaactgg cttacggcta actaacgttt catctttagt tccactcatc
     7681 ctgcataaaa cattgtttgt tctcagcatc cggcatacaa tcactagcac tgttggtcta
     7741 aaaacaagac agtttaagat ggagttatct ctgaaatgtt gaagagcaaa agataggaaa
     7801 gagaactttg ttgtctgatg ggcctttggt aattgcattt ttttcttaag agttgaaata
     7861 ttgtgcacac gtatgtaagt gcgcacaaac aaaatcacag acgtacagtt catattcaga
     7921 ttcatattca tttttttttc tacaatgatg cctcatgtac atcatcttat tatcttacgt
     7981 gtcatttaca gtcaaaaaaa aactagctgg ttgaataaaa gtaactttaa gtcagaattt
     8041 gccagacgta tgaacacttt ggggcttgat tgtaagtctt tttttttttt ttgttgttgt
     8101 tggatgtact ggcacaatta tcatcagagt aaatcagtaa ctgttgtgca tttgcacaga
     8161 aagcatagaa atgaactgta gttaaaaaag ctaacaatca taaacaaagt agcatgtgca
     8221 tatactgtac tgaatttttt ttaaataata attgacataa tcactggttg taatgtgtaa
     8281 aaaatgagtc tgccttaacc caacttccac tctaaattgt gtgttgatgc tcatttccca
     8341 aaagggctga attacgatag aaaagataag tcaacagttt gttgtctctg cattgtttga
     8401 gttgactaca tcttgagcaa atgtagctat tgtaaaatgg ggatgagtat gtggtacaga
     8461 gaaccatctc gtcaatggag tggaaactgc attaacatag agagatagag agaacagctg
     8521 tgtctaggca tggggtataa gattctgatg gtatgataac ctttgataaa aatatcacag
     8581 tttgatggta ttgtgattgc cactctaaaa tatattattt tttttaatgt cttagtaaaa
     8641 aacaaaaact ttaaacataa tatattttat tttgagaaac attgaaaaaa tattttggaa
     8701 cagaaaacat gtcaagctta ataatttcaa tgaatgatcg acttctgctg tcttcattag
     8761 tttcaaaaac agatttcttt acaatttaaa aagcattttt gtatctcttt tctgctgaaa
     8821 atgctgttgt cctaaaaaac aaaaaaataa aaaataaata aaaaatctta aatatacctt
     8881 aggaacggta tagcagaaaa tattggtggt tttaaaccct tgactttttc aaaccggggt
     8941 ataccttgaa aacggttatc gtcctatgcc tagctttgtc aacaaccaaa aagcaacttt
     9001 attaacatct taaggcaagt ttaaaggcaa catctaaaac agaatgaacg gttggagttt
     9061 agtgaagttt atttataaac taatttcgag agaatcacgt gcttatgact gactacagct
     9121 ggtcccacat tagcctatgt atgattcacc aatcagacaa ttcctaactc atcataggcc
     9181 gccagagttc ctttcatttc ctcgaaagag cggcacagca gcccagttgt tagcactgtt
     9241 gcctcaaagc aagaacgtca ctggtccaag tctctaacag gccagtccat ggttctgtgt
     9301 ggagtttaca tgttgtcctc gtgctcatgt ggatatcccc tgggttctcc ggttttctcc
     9361 tacagtccaa aaacttgcga cataggtgaa ttgaacaaaa ccaaattagc atagacaagc
     9421 tcctaatcag cagaatatct ctccgtagca atctcttatt cgagatctgc gaagatacgg
     9481 ccacgggtgc tcttgatcct gtggctgatt ttggactgtg ctgctcgcag ctgctgatga
     9541 atcacatact tcctccattt tcttccactg attgactgtt ataatttccc taatttccag
     9601 gtcaaggtgc tgtgcattgt ggtaatagat gtgacatgac gtcacttcca aaggaccaat
     9661 gaacatgtct gaccaatttc atataatgtg aaaacgattt tcataggcag aataaataac
     9721 atttaaatta aactgggcat cagcgcaatt caattggttt ggtaatagca agggaaaata
     9781 gaatgaagtg atctccaaaa aataagtact ttttgactgt aaataaaatt gtaaggagta
     9841 aaaagtactt ttttttctaa aaaaatgtaa ttaagtaaaa gtaaaagtat tgatttttaa
     9901 ttgtactcaa gtaaagtaaa aatccccaaa aataatactt aagtacagta atcaagtaaa
     9961 attactcaag tactttacac ctctggttct tgacccccta ccttcagcaa gcccagcaga
    10021 tccactagtt ctagagcggc cgccaccgcg gtggagctcc agcttttgtt ccctttagtg
    10081 agggttaatt gcgcgcttgg cgtaatcatg gtcatagctg tttcctgtgt gaaattgtta
    10141 tccgctcaca attccacaca acatacgagc cggaagcata aagtgtaaag cctggggtgc
    10201 ctaatgagtg agctaactca cattaattgc gttgcgctca ctgcccgctt tccagtcggg
    10261 aaacctgtcg tgccagctgc attaatgaat cggccaacgc gcggggagag gcggtttgcg
    10321 tattgggcgc tcttccgctt cctcgctcac tgactcgctg cgctcggtcg ttcggctgcg
    10381 gcgagcggta tcagctcact caaaggcggt aatacggtta tccacagaat caggggataa
    10441 cgcaggaaag aacatgtgag caaaaggcca gcaaaaggcc aggaaccgta aaaaggccgc
    10501 gttgctggcg tttttccata ggctccgccc ccctgacgag catcacaaaa atcgacgctc
    10561 aagtcagagg tggcgaaacc cgacaggact ataaagatac caggcgtttc cccctggaag
    10621 ctccctcgtg cgctctcctg ttccgaccct gccgcttacc ggatacctgt ccgcctttct
    10681 cccttcggga agcgtggcgc tttctcatag ctcacgctgt aggtatctca gttcggtgta
    10741 ggtcgttcgc tccaagctgg gctgtgtgca cgaacccccc gttcagcccg accgctgcgc
    10801 cttatccggt aactatcgtc ttgagtccaa cccggtaaga cacgacttat cgccactggc
    10861 agcagccact ggtaacagga ttagcagagc gaggtatgta ggcggtgcta cagagttctt
    10921 gaagtggtgg cctaactacg gctacactag aagaacagta tttggtatct gcgctctgct
    10981 gaagccagtt accttcggaa aaagagttgg tagctcttga tccggcaaac aaaccaccgc
    11041 tggtagcggt ggtttttttg tttgcaagca gcagattacg cgcagaaaaa aaggatctca
    11101 agaagatcct ttgatctttt ctacggggtc tgacgctcag tggaacgaaa actcacgtta
    11161 aggcattttg gtcatgagat tatcaaaaag gatcttcacc tagatccttt taaattaaaa
    11221 atgaagtttt aaatcaatct aaagtatata tgagtaaact tggtctgaca gttaccaatg
    11281 cttaatcagt gaggcaccta tctcagcgat ctgtctattt cgttcatcca tagttgcctg
    11341 actccccgtc gtgtagataa ctacgatacg ggagggctta ccatctggcc ccagtgctgc
    11401 aatgataccg cgagacccac gctcaccggc tccagattta tcagcaataa accagccagc
    11461 cggaagggcc gagcgcagaa gtggtcctgc aactttatcc gcctccatcc agtctattaa
    11521 ttgttgccgg gaagctagag taagtagttc gccagttaat agtttgcgca acgttgttgc
    11581 cattgctaca ggcatcgtgg tgtcacgctc gtcgtttggt atggcttcat tcagctccgg
    11641 ttcccaacga tcaaggcgag ttacatgatc ccccatgttg tgcaaaaaag cggttagctc
    11701 cttcggtcct ccgatcgttg tcagaagtaa gttggccgca gtgttatcac tcatggttat
    11761 ggcagcactg cataattctc ttactgtcat gccatccgta agatgctttt ctgtgactgg
    11821 tgagtactca accaagtcat tctgagaata gtgtatgcgg cgaccgagtt gctcttgccc
    11881 ggcgtcaata cgggataata ccgcgccaca tagcagaact ttaaaagtgc tcatcattgg
    11941 aaaacgttct tcggggcgaa aactctcaag gatcttaccg ctgttgagat ccagttcgat
    12001 gtaacccact cgtgcaccca actgatcttc agcatctttt actttcacca gcgtttctgg
    12061 gtgagcaaaa acaggaaggc aaaatgccgc aaaaaaggga ataagggcga cacggaaatg
    12121 ttgaatactc atactcttcc tttttcaata ttattgaagc atttatcagg gttattgtct
    12181 catgagcgga tacatatttg aatgtattta gaaaaataaa caaatagggg ttccgcgcac
    12241 atttccccga aaagtg
//
