[The description below was written by a language model from this plasmid's Addgene catalogue record and the feature table of its GenBank file.]
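Description:
MiniCoopR mitfa:SPRED1 is a 12,256 bp circular zebrafish expression plasmid built on the MiniCoopR backbone by multisite Gateway cloning. The catalogue lists the vector type as "Zebrafish expression, Tol7", which probably refers to a Tol-family transposon system for genomic integration. No transposon arms are annotated in the feature table, so the record does not confirm this. In E. coli the plasmid is maintained at high copy from a ColE1/pUC-type origin and selected with ampicillin through the bla (AmpR) gene and its own promoter. Remnants of a lac promoter/operator region and standard sequencing primer sites come from the cloning backbone.

The stated purpose is to express human SPRED1 together with zebrafish mitfa specifically in zebrafish melanocytes. The Gateway assembly appears in the map as an attB4–attB1–attB2–attB3 series. The roughly 1.9 kb segment between attB4 and attB1 sits where the 5′ promoter element goes; from the construct name this is presumably the mitfa promoter, but it is not annotated. The attB1–attB2 interval, flanked by T7 and T3 promoters carried over from the entry clone, is where the SPRED1 coding sequence would lie. An SV40 polyadenylation signal follows between attB2 and attB3, and a second SV40 poly(A) signal lies just downstream. Neither SPRED1 nor mitfa is annotated as a feature, and about 5 kb after the second poly(A) signal carries no annotation. That stretch plausibly holds the mitfa component named in the purpose statement.

Because it pairs mitfa with a candidate gene under melanocyte-specific control, the plasmid is suited to testing gene function in the melanocyte lineage. The associated publication used zebrafish modelling to study SPRED1 loss as a driver of mucosal melanoma.
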