Addgene plasmid #118851: MiniCoopR mitfa:SPRED1
Purpose: Expresses human SPRED1 and zebrafish mitfa specifically in zebrafish melanocytes
Depositing lab: Leonard Zon. Depositing organization: Boston Children's Hospital. Publication: Human tumor genomics and zebrafish modeling identify SPRED1 loss as a driver of mucosal melanoma. Ablain J, Xu M, Rothschild H, Jordan RC, Mito JK, Daniels BH, Bell CF, Joseph NM, Wu H, Bastian BC, Zon LI, Yeh I. Science. 2018 Nov 1. pii: science.aau6509. doi: 10.1126/science.aau6509. PubMed 30385465.
Backbone
  Vector backbone: MiniCoopR
  Vector type: Zebrafish expression, Tol7
Growth in bacteria
  Bacterial resistance: Ampicillin, 100 μg/mL
  Growth temperature: 37°C
  Growth strain: DH5alpha
  Copy number: High Copy
Gene/Insert
  Gene/Insert name: SPRED1
  Species: H. sapiens (human), D. rerio (zebrafish)
  Entrez Gene: SPRED1 (a.k.a. LGSS, NFLS, PPP1R147, hSpred1, spred-1)
  Cloning method: Gateway Cloning
Terms and licenses: Academic/Nonprofit Terms; Industry Terms: Not Available to Industry
How to cite: MiniCoopR mitfa:SPRED1 was a gift from Leonard Zon (Addgene plasmid # 118851 ; http://n2t.net/addgene:118851 ; RRID:Addgene_118851)
